Addgene plasmid #143074: TFORF0757
Purpose: Lentiviral vector for overexpressing transcription factor ORFs with unique 24-bp barcodes. Barcodes facilitate identification of transcription factors in pooled screens.
Depositing lab: Feng Zhang. Depositing organization: Broad Institute. Publication: A transcription factor atlas of directed differentiation. Joung J, Ma S, Tay T, Geiger-Schuller KR, Kirchgatterer PC, Verdine VK, Guo B, Arias-Garcia MA, Allen WE, Singh A, Kuksenko O, Abudayyeh OO, Gootenberg JS, Fu Z, Macrae RK, Buenrostro JD, Regev A, Zhang F. Cell. 2023 Jan 5;186(1):209-229.e26. doi: 10.1016/j.cell.2022.11.026. PubMed 36608654.
Backbone
  Vector backbone: pLX_TRC317
  Backbone manufacturer: Broad Institute Genetic Perturbation Platform
  Backbone size w/o insert (bp): 8264
  Vector type: Mammalian Expression, Lentiviral
  Selectable markers: Puromycin
Growth in bacteria
  Bacterial resistance: Ampicillin, 100 μg/mL
  Growth temperature: 37°C
  Growth strain: NEB Stable
  Copy number: High Copy
Gene/Insert
  Gene/Insert name: NOTCH1
  Species: H. sapiens (human)
  Insert size (bp): 7769
  Entrez Gene: NOTCH1 (a.k.a. AOS5, AOVD1, TAN1, hN1)
  Promoter: EF1a
  Cloning method: Unknown
  Sequencing primers: 5′ GGGTGGAGACTGAAGTTAGGCCAG; 3′ CACATAGCGTAAAAGGAGCAACATAG
Terms and licenses: Academic/Nonprofit Terms; Industry Terms: Not Available to Industry
Depositor comments: NM_017617,ENST00000277541 . The transcription factor ORF portion of this plasmid was synthesized by Genewiz. Please test multiple small colonies in case of plasmid recombination. To make this collection available in a timely manner, a portion of this collection was not fully sequenced by Addgene. If an Addgene verified full plasmid sequence is not available, please contact us prior to placing an order to request the full sequence.
How to cite: TFORF0757 was a gift from Feng Zhang (Addgene plasmid # 143074 ; http://n2t.net/addgene:143074 ; RRID:Addgene_143074)
