[The description below was written by a language model from this plasmid's Addgene catalogue record and pLannotate feature annotations shown in this document.]
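Description:
TFORF0757 is a lentiviral mammalian expression plasmid built on the pLX_TRC317 backbone and carrying the full-length human NOTCH1 open reading frame. It belongs to a barcoded transcription factor ORF collection. It is propagated in E. coli through a high-copy ColE1/pUC-type origin with ampicillin selection (AmpR), and it also carries an f1 origin. The full plasmid is about 16 kb. The depositor notes that it can recombine, which fits its size and its repeated LTR sequences.

The viral portion has a third-generation, self-inactivating layout. An RSV promoter drives a truncated HIV-1 5' LTR, followed by the Ψ packaging signal with a gag fragment, the Rev response element for Rev-dependent nuclear export of the genomic RNA, and a cPPT/CTS. The cassette ends in a ΔU3 3' LTR, with an SV40 polyadenylation signal downstream. Within the transfer region, an SV40 promoter/origin segment sits upstream of the puromycin N-acetyltransferase gene, which allows selection of transduced cells. A separate EF-1α promoter drives constitutive expression of the roughly 7.7 kb NOTCH1 coding sequence. A WPRE downstream of the ORF enhances transcript stability and expression.

NOTCH1 encodes a receptor whose released intracellular domain forms a transcriptional activator complex with RBPJ. The record states that each construct in the collection carries a unique 24-bp barcode, but the barcode is not annotated in the feature table. A short U6 promoter fragment is annotated between the ORF and the WPRE. The plasmid is intended for NOTCH1 overexpression, including in pooled screens where barcodes identify which factor each cell received, as in directed differentiation studies.
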