Features (pLannotate 1.2.2; 31 found; start..end, strand, type, name):
      5..231     +  promoter       RSV promoter: Rous sarcoma virus enhancer/promoter
    232..412     +  LTR            5' LTR (truncated): truncated 5' long terminal repeat (LTR) from HIV-1
    459..584     +  misc_feature   HIV-1 Ψ: packaging signal of human immunodeficiency virus type 1
    568..931     +  CDS            HIV-1 gag (fragment): gag protein from human immunodeficiency virus 1; gag
   1077..1310    +  misc_feature   RRE: The Rev response element (RRE) of HIV-1 allows for Rev-dependent mRNA export from the nucleus to the cytoplasm.
   1687..1713    +  CDS            Rev (fragment): human immunodeficiency virus 1 (HIV-1) Rev protein; rev; enhances nuclear export of unspliced and incompletely spliced viral mRNAs
   1720..1743    +  promoter       SV40 promoter (fragment): SV40 early promoter
   1744..1815    +  promoter       SV40 promoter (fragment): SV40 enhancer and early promoter
   1839..1974    +  rep_origin     SV40 ori: SV40 origin of replication
   2020..2616    +  CDS            PuroR (fragment): puromycin N-acetyltransferase; pac from Streptomyces; confers resistance to puromycin
   2665..2782    +  misc_feature   cPPT/CTS: central polypurine tract and central termination sequence of HIV-1
   2847..2913    +  CDS            small t antigen (fragment): SV40 (simian virus 40) small t antigen
   2920..4098    +  promoter       EF-1α promoter: strong constitutive promoter for human elongation factor EF-1α
   4115..11779   +  CDS            NOTCH1: NOTC1_HUMAN - Also known as TAN1. Experimental evidence at protein level: Swiss-Prot protein existence level 1. Functions as a receptor for membrane-bound ligands Jagged-1 (JAG1), Jagged-2 (JAG2) and Delta-1 (DLL1) to regulate cell-fate determination. Upon ligand activation through the released notch intracellular domain (NICD) it forms a transcriptional activator complex with RBPJ/RBPSUH and activates genes of the enhancer of split locus. Affects the implementation of differentiation, proliferation and apoptotic programs. Involved in angiogenesis; negatively regulates endothelial cell prolife
  11795..11848   +  promoter       U6 promoter (fragment): RNA polymerase III promoter for human U6 snRNA
  11890..12478   +  misc_feature   WPRE: woodchuck hepatitis virus posttranscriptional regulatory element
  12529..12548   +  misc_feature   cPPT/CTS (fragment): central polypurine tract and central termination sequence of HIV-1
  12550..12783   +  LTR            3' LTR (ΔU3): self-inactivating 3' long terminal repeat (LTR) from HIV-1
  12861..12982   +  polyA_signal   SV40 poly(A) signal: SV40 polyadenylation signal
  13022..13157   +  rep_origin     SV40 ori: SV40 origin of replication
  13178..13196   -  promoter       T7 promoter: promoter for bacteriophage T7 RNA polymerase
  13204..13359   +  CDS            lacZα (fragment): LacZα fragment of β-galactosidase; lacZ fragment
  13364..13792   +  rep_origin     f1 ori (sequence partly withheld): f1 bacteriophage origin of replication; arrow indicates direction of (+) strand synthesis
  13845..13949   +  promoter       AmpR promoter: bla
  13950..14810   +  CDS            AmpR: β-lactamase; bla; confers resistance to ampicillin, carbenicillin, and related antibiotics
  14981..15569   +  rep_origin     ori: high-copy-number ColE1/pMB1/pBR322/pUC origin of replication
  15752..15844   +  CDS            lacI (fragment): lac repressor; lacI; The lac repressor binds to the lac operator to inhibit transcription in E. coli. This inhibition can be relieved by adding lactose or isopropyl-β-D-thiogalactopyranoside (IPTG).
  15857..15878   +  protein_bind   CAP binding site: CAP binding activates transcription in the presence of cAMP. E. coli catabolite activator protein
  15893..15923   +  promoter       lac promoter: promoter for the E. coli lac operon
  15927..15949   +  protein_bind   lac operator (fragment): The lac repressor binds to the lac operator to inhibit transcription in E. coli. This inhibition can be relieved by adding lactose or isopropyl-β-D-thiogalactopyranoside (IPTG). lac repressor encoded by lacI
  15992..16010   +  promoter       T3 promoter: promoter for bacteriophage T3 RNA polymerase
>Addgene plasmid #143074 | TFORF0757 | addgene full sequence | sequence record 399050 | Addgene NGS Result
TTAATGTAGTCTTATGCAATACTCTTGTAGTCTTGCAACATGGTAACGATGAGTTAGCAACATGCCTTAC
AAGGAGAGAAAAAGCACCGTGCATGCCGATTGGTGGAAGTAAGGTGGTACGATCGTGCCTTATTAGGAAG
GCAACAGACGGGTCTGACATGGATTGGACGAACCACTGAATTGCCGCATTGCAGAGATATTGTATTTAAG
TGCCTAGCTCGATACATAAACGGGTCTCTCTGGTTAGACCAGATCTGAGCCTGGGAGCTCTCTGGCTAAC
TAGGGAACCCACTGCTTAAGCCTCAATAAAGCTTGCCTTGAGTGCTTCAAGTAGTGTGTGCCCGTCTGTT
GTGTGACTCTGGTAACTAGAGATCCCTCAGACCCTTTTAGTCAGTGTGGAAAATCTCTAGCAGTGGCGCC
CGAACAGGGACTTGAAAGCGAAAGGGAAACCAGAGGAGCTCTCTCGACGCAGGACTCGGCTTGCTGAAGC
GCGCACGGCAAGAGGCGAGGGGCGGCGACTGGTGAGTACGCCAAAAATTTTGACTAGCGGAGGCTAGAAG
GAGAGAGATGGGTGCGAGAGCGTCAGTATTAAGCGGGGGAGAATTAGATCGCGATGGGAAAAAATTCGGT
TAAGGCCAGGGGGAAAGAAAAAATATAAATTAAAACATATAGTATGGGCAAGCAGGGAGCTAGAACGATT
CGCAGTTAATCCTGGCCTGTTAGAAACATCAGAAGGCTGTAGACAAATACTGGGACAGCTACAACCATCC
CTTCAGACAGGATCAGAAGAACTTAGATCATTATATAATACAGTAGCAACCCTCTATTGTGTGCATCAAA
GGATAGAGATAAAAGACACCAAGGAAGCTTTAGACAAGATAGAGGAAGAGCAAAACAAAAGTAAGACCAC
CGCACAGCAAGCGGCCGCTGATCTTCAGACCTGGAGGAGGAGATATGAGGGACAATTGGAGAAGTGAATT
ATATAAATATAAAGTAGTAAAAATTGAACCATTAGGAGTAGCACCCACCAAGGCAAAGAGAAGAGTGGTG
CAGAGAGAAAAAAGAGCAGTGGGAATAGGAGCTTTGTTCCTTGGGTTCTTGGGAGCAGCAGGAAGCACTA
TGGGCGCAGCGTCAATGACGCTGACGGTACAGGCCAGACAATTATTGTCTGGTATAGTGCAGCAGCAGAA
CAATTTGCTGAGGGCTATTGAGGCGCAACAGCATCTGTTGCAACTCACAGTCTGGGGCATCAAGCAGCTC
CAGGCAAGAATCCTGGCTGTGGAAAGATACCTAAAGGATCAACAGCTCCTGGGGATTTGGGGTTGCTCTG
GAAAACTCATTTGCACCACTGCTGTGCCTTGGAATGCTAGTTGGAGTAATAAATCTCTGGAACAGATTTG
GAATCACACGACCTGGATGGAGTGGGACAGAGAAATTAACAATTACACAAGCTTAATACACTCCTTAATT
GAAGAATCGCAAAACCAGCAAGAAAAGAATGAACAAGAATTATTGGAATTAGATAAATGGGCAAGTTTGT
GGAATTGGTTTAACATAACAAATTGGCTGTGGTATATAAAATTATTCATAATGATAGTAGGAGGCTTGGT
AGGTTTAAGAATAGTTTTTGCTGTACTTTCTATAGTGAATAGAGTTAGGCAGGGATATTCACCATTATCG
TTTCAGACCCACCTCCCAACCCCGAGGGGACCCATGCATTGCATCTCAATTAGTCAGCAACCAGGTGTGG
AAAGTCCCCAGGCTCCCCAGCAGGCAGAAGTATGCAAAGCATGCGTCTCAATTAGTCAGCAACCATAGTC
CCGCCCCTAACTCCGCCCATCCCGCCCCTAACTCCGCCCAGTTCCGCCCATTCTCCGCCCCATGGCTGAC
TAATTTTTTTTATTTATGCAGAGGCCGAGGCCGCCTCGGCCTCTGAGCTATTCCAGAAGTAGTGAGGAGG
CTTTTTTGGAGGCCTAGGCTTTTGCAAAAAGCTTTCTAGAGGTACCACCGGAGCTTACCATGACCGAGTA
CAAGCCCACGGTGCGCCTCGCCACCCGCGACGACGTCCCCAGGGCCGTACGCACCCTCGCCGCCGCGTTC
GCCGACTACCCCGCCACGCGCCACACCGTCGATCCGGACCGCCACATCGAGCGGGTCACCGAGCTGCAAG
AACTCTTCCTCACGCGCGTCGGGCTCGACATCGGCAAGGTGTGGGTCGCGGACGACGGCGCCGCCGTGGC
GGTCTGGACCACGCCGGAGAGCGTCGAAGCGGGGGCGGTGTTCGCCGAGATCGGCCCGCGCATGGCCGAG
TTGAGCGGTTCCCGGCTGGCCGCGCAGCAACAGATGGAAGGCCTCCTGGCGCCGCACCGGCCCAAGGAGC
CCGCGTGGTTCCTGGCCACCGTCGGCGTCTCGCCCGACCACCAGGGCAAGGGTCTGGGCAGCGCCGTCGT
GCTCCCCGGAGTGGAGGCGGCCGAGCGCGCCGGGGTGCCCGCCTTCCTGGAGACCTCCGCGCCCCGCAAC
CTCCCCTTCTACGAGCGGCTCGGCTTCACCGTCACCGCCGACGTCGAGGTGCCCGAAGGACCGCGCACCT
GGTGCATGACCCGCAAGCCCGGTGCCAGTTAACGAATTCTAGATCTTGAGACAAATGGCAGTATTCATCC
ACAATTTTAAAAGAAAAGGGGGGATTGGGGGGTACAGTGCAGGGGAAAGAATAGTAGACATAATAGCAAC
AGACATACAAACTAAAGAATTACAAAAACAAATTACAAAAATTCAAAATTTTCGGGTTTATTACAGGGAC
AGCAGAGATCCACTTTGGCGCCGGCTCGAGGCCTGCAGGTGCAAAGATGGATAAAGTTTTAAACAGAGAG
GAATCTTTGCAGCTAATGGACCTTCTAGGTCTTGAAAGGAGTGGGAATTGGCTCCGGTGCCCGTCAGTGG
GCAGAGCGCACATCGCCCACAGTCCCCGAGAAGTTGGGGGGAGGGGTCGGCAATTGAACCGGTGCCTAGA
GAAGGTGGCGCGGGGTAAACTGGGAAAGTGATGTCGTGTACTGGCTCCGCCTTTTTCCCGAGGGTGGGGG
AGAACCGTATATAAGTGCAGTAGTCGCCGTGAACGTTCTTTTTCGCAACGGGTTTGCCGCCAGAACACAG
GTAAGTGCCGTGTGTGGTTCCCGCGGGCCTGGCCTCTTTACGGGTTATGGCCCTTGCGTGCCTTGAATTA
CTTCCACCTGGCTGCAGTACGTGATTCTTGATCCCGAGCTTCGGGTTGGAAGTGGGTGGGAGAGTTCGAG
GCCTTGCGCTTAAGGAGCCCCTTCGCCTCGTGCTTGAGTTGAGGCCTGGCCTGGGCGCTGGGGCCGCCGC
GTGCGAATCTGGTGGCACCTTCGCGCCTGTCTCGCTGCTTTCGATAAGTCTCTAGCCATTTAAAATTTTT
GATGACCTGCTGCGACGCTTTTTTTCTGGCAAGATAGTCTTGTAAATGCGGGCCAAGATCTGCACACTGG
TATTTCGGTTTTTGGGGCCGCGGGCGGCGACGGGGCCCGTGCGTCCCAGCGCACATGTTCGGCGAGGCGG
GGCCTGCGAGCGCGGCCACCGAGAATCGGACGGGGGTAGTCTCAAGCTGGCCGGCCTGCTCTGGTGCCTG
GCCTCGCGCCGCCGTGTATCGCCCCGCCCTGGGCGGCAAGGCTGGCCCGGTCGGCACCAGTTGCGTGAGC
GGAAAGATGGCCGCTTCCCGGCCCTGCTGCAGGGAGCTCAAAATGGAGGACGCGGCGCTCGGGAGAGCGG
GCGGGTGAGTCACCCACACAAAGGAAAAGGGCCTTTCCGTCCTCAGCCGTCGCTTCATGTGACTCCACGG
AGTACCGGGCGCCGTCCAGGCACCTCGATTAGTTCTCGAGCTTTTGGAGTACGTCGTCTTTAGGTTGGGG
GGAGGGGTTTTATGCGATGGAGTTTCCCCACACTGAGTGGGTGGAGACTGAAGTTAGGCCAGCTTGGCAC
TTGATGTAATTCTCCTTGGAATTTGCCCTTTTTGAGTTTGGATCTTGGTTCATTCTCAAGCCTCAGACAG
TGGTTCAAAGTTTTTTTCTTCCATTTCAGGTGTCGTGAGGCTAGCACCGCCACCATGCCGCCGCTCCTGG
CGCCCCTGCTCTGCCTGGCGCTGCTGCCCGCGCTCGCCGCACGAGGCCCGCGATGCTCCCAGCCCGGTGA
GACCTGCCTGAATGGCGGGAAGTGTGAAGCGGCCAATGGCACGGAGGCCTGCGTCTGTGGCGGGGCCTTC
GTGGGCCCGCGATGCCAGGACCCCAACCCGTGCCTCAGCACCCCCTGCAAGAACGCCGGGACATGCCACG
TGGTGGACCGCAGAGGCGTGGCAGACTATGCCTGCAGCTGTGCCCTGGGCTTCTCTGGGCCCCTCTGCCT
GACACCCCTGGACAATGCCTGCCTCACCAACCCCTGCCGCAACGGGGGCACCTGCGACCTGCTCACGCTG
ACGGAGTACAAGTGCCGCTGCCCGCCCGGCTGGTCAGGGAAATCGTGCCAGCAGGCTGACCCGTGCGCCT
CCAACCCCTGCGCCAACGGTGGCCAGTGCCTGCCCTTCGAGGCCTCCTACATCTGCCACTGCCCACCCAG
CTTCCATGGCCCCACCTGCCGGCAGGATGTCAACGAGTGTGGCCAGAAGCCCGGGCTTTGCCGCCACGGA
GGCACCTGCCACAACGAGGTCGGCTCCTACCGCTGCGTCTGCCGCGCCACCCACACTGGCCCCAACTGCG
AGCGGCCCTACGTGCCCTGCAGCCCCTCGCCCTGCCAGAACGGGGGCACCTGCCGCCCCACGGGCGACGT
CACCCACGAGTGTGCCTGCCTGCCAGGCTTCACCGGCCAGAACTGTGAGGAAAATATCGACGATTGTCCA
GGAAACAACTGCAAGAACGGGGGTGCCTGTGTGGACGGCGTGAACACCTACAACTGCCGCTGCCCGCCAG
AGTGGACAGGTCAGTACTGTACCGAGGATGTGGACGAGTGCCAGCTGATGCCAAATGCCTGCCAGAACGG
CGGGACCTGCCACAACACCCACGGTGGCTACAACTGCGTGTGTGTCAACGGCTGGACTGGTGAGGACTGC
AGCGAGAACATTGATGACTGTGCCAGCGCCGCCTGCTTCCACGGCGCCACCTGCCATGACCGTGTGGCCT
CCTTCTACTGCGAGTGTCCCCATGGCCGCACAGGTCTGCTGTGCCACCTCAACGACGCATGCATCAGCAA
CCCCTGTAACGAGGGCTCCAACTGCGACACCAACCCTGTCAATGGCAAGGCCATCTGCACCTGCCCCTCG
GGGTACACGGGCCCGGCCTGCAGCCAGGACGTGGATGAGTGCTCGCTGGGTGCCAACCCCTGCGAGCATG
CGGGCAAGTGCATCAACACGCTGGGCTCCTTCGAGTGCCAGTGTCTGCAGGGCTACACGGGCCCCCGATG
CGAGATCGACGTCAACGAGTGCGTCTCGAACCCGTGCCAGAACGACGCCACCTGCCTGGACCAGATTGGG
GAGTTCCAGTGCATCTGCATGCCCGGCTACGAGGGTGTGCACTGCGAGGTCAACACAGACGAGTGTGCCA
GCAGCCCCTGCCTGCACAATGGCCGCTGCCTGGACAAGATCAATGAGTTCCAGTGCGAGTGCCCCACGGG
CTTCACTGGGCATCTGTGCCAGTACGATGTGGACGAGTGTGCCAGCACCCCCTGCAAGAATGGTGCCAAG
TGCCTGGACGGACCCAACACTTACACCTGTGTGTGCACGGAAGGGTACACGGGGACGCACTGCGAGGTGG
ACATCGATGAGTGCGACCCCGACCCCTGCCACTACGGCTCCTGCAAGGACGGCGTCGCCACCTTCACCTG
CCTCTGCCGCCCAGGCTACACGGGCCACCACTGCGAGACCAACATCAACGAGTGCTCCAGCCAGCCCTGC
CGCCACGGGGGCACCTGCCAGGACCGCGACAACGCCTACCTCTGCTTCTGCCTGAAGGGGACCACAGGAC
CCAACTGCGAGATCAACCTGGATGACTGTGCCAGCAGCCCCTGCGACTCGGGCACCTGTCTGGACAAGAT
CGATGGCTACGAGTGTGCCTGTGAGCCGGGCTACACAGGGAGCATGTGTAACATCAACATCGATGAGTGT
GCGGGCAACCCCTGCCACAACGGGGGCACCTGCGAGGACGGCATCAATGGCTTCACCTGCCGCTGCCCCG
AGGGCTACCACGACCCCACCTGCCTGTCTGAGGTCAATGAGTGCAACAGCAACCCCTGCGTCCACGGGGC
CTGCCGGGACAGCCTCAACGGGTACAAGTGCGACTGTGACCCTGGGTGGAGTGGGACCAACTGTGACATC
AACAACAATGAGTGTGAATCCAACCCTTGTGTCAACGGCGGCACCTGCAAAGACATGACCAGTGGCTACG
TGTGCACCTGCCGGGAGGGCTTCAGCGGTCCCAACTGCCAGACCAACATCAACGAGTGTGCGTCCAACCC
ATGTCTGAACCAGGGCACGTGTATTGACGACGTTGCCGGGTACAAGTGCAACTGCCTGCTGCCCTACACA
GGTGCCACGTGTGAGGTGGTGCTGGCCCCGTGTGCCCCCAGCCCCTGCAGAAACGGCGGGGAGTGCAGGC
AATCCGAGGACTATGAGAGCTTCTCCTGTGTCTGCCCCACGGGCTGGCAAGGGCAGACCTGTGAGGTCGA
CATCAACGAGTGCGTTCTGAGCCCGTGCCGGCACGGCGCATCCTGCCAGAACACCCACGGCGGCTACCGC
TGCCACTGCCAGGCCGGCTACAGTGGGCGCAACTGCGAGACCGACATCGACGACTGCCGGCCCAACCCGT
GTCACAACGGGGGCTCCTGCACAGACGGCATCAACACGGCCTTCTGCGACTGCCTGCCCGGCTTCCGGGG
CACTTTCTGTGAGGAGGACATCAACGAGTGTGCCAGTGACCCCTGCCGCAACGGGGCCAACTGCACGGAC
TGCGTGGACAGCTACACGTGCACCTGCCCCGCAGGCTTCAGCGGGATCCACTGTGAGAACAACACGCCTG
ACTGCACAGAGAGCTCCTGCTTCAACGGTGGCACCTGCGTGGACGGCATCAACTCGTTCACCTGCCTGTG
TCCACCCGGCTTCACGGGCAGCTACTGCCAGCACGATGTCAATGAGTGCGACTCACAGCCCTGCCTGCAT
GGCGGCACCTGTCAGGACGGCTGCGGCTCCTACAGGTGCACCTGCCCCCAGGGCTACACTGGCCCCAACT
GCCAGAACCTTGTGCACTGGTGTGACTCCTCGCCCTGCAAGAACGGCGGCAAATGCTGGCAGACCCACAC
CCAGTACCGCTGCGAGTGCCCCAGCGGCTGGACCGGCCTTTACTGCGACGTGCCCAGCGTGTCCTGTGAG
GTGGCTGCGCAGCGACAAGGTGTTGACGTTGCCCGCCTGTGCCAGCATGGAGGGCTCTGTGTGGACGCGG
GCAACACGCACCACTGCCGCTGCCAGGCGGGCTACACAGGCAGCTACTGTGAGGACCTGGTGGACGAGTG
CTCACCCAGCCCCTGCCAGAACGGGGCCACCTGCACGGACTACCTGGGCGGCTACTCCTGCAAGTGCGTG
GCCGGCTACCACGGGGTGAACTGCTCTGAGGAGATCGACGAGTGCCTCTCCCACCCCTGCCAGAACGGGG
GCACCTGCCTCGACCTCCCCAACACCTACAAGTGCTCCTGCCCACGGGGCACTCAGGGTGTGCACTGTGA
GATCAACGTGGACGACTGCAATCCCCCCGTTGACCCCGTGTCCCGGAGCCCCAAGTGCTTTAACAACGGC
ACCTGCGTGGACCAGGTGGGCGGCTACAGCTGCACCTGCCCGCCGGGCTTCGTGGGTGAGCGCTGTGAGG
GGGATGTCAACGAGTGCCTGTCCAATCCCTGCGACGCCCGTGGCACCCAGAACTGCGTGCAGCGCGTCAA
TGACTTCCACTGCGAGTGCCGTGCTGGTCACACCGGGCGCCGCTGCGAGTCCGTCATCAATGGCTGCAAA
GGCAAGCCCTGCAAGAATGGGGGCACCTGCGCCGTGGCCTCCAACACCGCCCGCGGGTTCATCTGCAAGT
GCCCTGCGGGCTTCGAGGGCGCCACGTGTGAGAATGACGCTCGTACCTGCGGCAGCCTGCGCTGCCTCAA
CGGCGGCACATGCATCTCCGGCCCGCGCAGCCCCACCTGCCTGTGCCTGGGCCCCTTCACGGGCCCCGAA
TGCCAGTTCCCGGCCAGCAGCCCCTGCCTGGGCGGCAACCCCTGCTACAACCAGGGGACCTGTGAGCCCA
CATCCGAGAGCCCCTTCTACCGTTGCCTGTGCCCCGCCAAATTCAACGGGCTCTTGTGCCACATCCTGGA
CTACAGCTTCGGGGGTGGGGCCGGGCGCGACATCCCCCCGCCGCTGATCGAGGAGGCGTGCGAGCTGCCC
GAGTGCCAGGAGGACGCGGGCAACAAGGTCTGCAGCCTGCAGTGCAACAACCACGCGTGCGGCTGGGACG
GCGGTGACTGCTCCCTCAACTTCAATGACCCCTGGAAGAACTGCACGCAGTCTCTGCAGTGCTGGAAGTA
CTTCAGTGACGGCCACTGTGACAGCCAGTGCAACTCAGCCGGCTGCCTCTTCGACGGCTTTGACTGCCAG
CGTGCGGAAGGCCAGTGCAACCCCCTGTACGACCAGTACTGCAAGGACCACTTCAGCGACGGGCACTGCG
ACCAGGGCTGCAACAGCGCGGAGTGCGAGTGGGACGGGCTGGACTGTGCGGAGCATGTACCCGAGAGGCT
GGCGGCCGGCACGCTGGTGGTGGTGGTGCTGATGCCGCCGGAGCAGCTGCGCAACAGCTCCTTCCACTTC
CTGCGGGAGCTCAGCCGCGTGCTGCACACCAACGTGGTCTTCAAGCGTGACGCACACGGCCAGCAGATGA
TCTTCCCCTACTACGGCCGCGAGGAGGAGCTGCGCAAGCACCCCATCAAGCGTGCCGCCGAGGGCTGGGC
CGCACCTGACGCCCTGCTGGGCCAGGTGAAGGCCTCGCTGCTCCCTGGTGGCAGCGAGGGTGGGCGGCGG
CGGAGGGAGCTGGACCCCATGGACGTCCGCGGCTCCATCGTCTACCTGGAGATTGACAACCGGCAGTGTG
TGCAGGCCTCCTCGCAGTGCTTCCAGAGTGCCACCGACGTGGCCGCATTCCTGGGAGCGCTCGCCTCGCT
GGGCAGCCTCAACATCCCCTACAAGATCGAGGCCGTGCAGAGTGAGACCGTGGAGCCGCCCCCGCCGGCG
CAGCTGCACTTCATGTACGTGGCGGCGGCCGCCTTTGTGCTTCTGTTCTTCGTGGGCTGCGGGGTGCTGC
TGTCCCGCAAGCGCCGGCGGCAGCATGGCCAGCTCTGGTTCCCTGAGGGCTTCAAAGTGTCTGAGGCCAG
CAAGAAGAAGCGGCGGGAGCCCCTCGGCGAGGACTCCGTGGGCCTCAAGCCCCTGAAGAACGCTTCAGAC
GGTGCCCTCATGGACGACAACCAGAATGAGTGGGGGGACGAGGACCTGGAGACCAAGAAGTTCCGGTTCG
AGGAGCCCGTGGTTCTGCCTGACCTGGACGACCAGACAGACCACCGGCAGTGGACTCAGCAGCACCTGGA
TGCCGCTGACCTGCGCATGTCTGCCATGGCCCCCACACCGCCCCAGGGTGAGGTTGACGCCGACTGCATG
GACGTCAATGTCCGCGGGCCTGATGGCTTCACCCCGCTCATGATCGCCTCCTGCAGCGGGGGCGGCCTGG
AGACGGGCAACAGCGAGGAAGAGGAGGACGCGCCGGCCGTCATCTCCGACTTCATCTACCAGGGCGCCAG
CCTGCACAACCAGACAGACCGCACGGGCGAGACCGCCTTGCACCTGGCCGCCCGCTACTCACGCTCTGAT
GCCGCCAAGCGCCTGCTGGAGGCCAGCGCAGATGCCAACATCCAGGACAACATGGGCCGCACCCCGCTGC
ATGCGGCTGTGTCTGCCGACGCACAAGGTGTCTTCCAGATCCTGATCCGGAACCGAGCCACAGACCTGGA
TGCCCGCATGCATGATGGCACGACGCCACTGATCCTGGCTGCCCGCCTGGCCGTGGAGGGCATGCTGGAG
GACCTCATCAACTCACACGCCGACGTCAACGCCGTAGATGACCTGGGCAAGTCCGCCCTGCACTGGGCCG
CCGCCGTGAACAATGTGGATGCCGCAGTTGTGCTCCTGAAGAACGGGGCTAACAAAGATATGCAGAACAA
CAGGGAGGAGACACCCCTGTTTCTGGCCGCCCGGGAGGGCAGCTACGAGACCGCCAAGGTGCTGCTGGAC
CACTTTGCCAACCGGGACATCACGGATCATATGGACCGCCTGCCGCGCGACATCGCACAGGAGCGCATGC
ATCACGACATCGTGAGGCTGCTGGACGAGTACAACCTGGTGCGCAGCCCGCAGCTGCACGGAGCCCCGCT
GGGGGGCACGCCCACCCTGTCGCCCCCGCTCTGCTCGCCCAACGGCTACCTGGGCAGCCTCAAGCCCGGC
GTGCAGGGCAAGAAGGTCCGCAAGCCCAGCAGCAAAGGCCTGGCCTGTGGAAGCAAGGAGGCCAAGGACC
TCAAGGCACGGAGGAAGAAGTCCCAGGACGGCAAGGGCTGCCTGCTGGACAGCTCCGGCATGCTCTCGCC
CGTGGACTCCCTGGAGTCACCCCATGGCTACCTGTCAGACGTGGCCTCGCCGCCACTGCTGCCCTCCCCG
TTCCAGCAGTCTCCGTCCGTGCCCCTCAACCACCTGCCTGGGATGCCCGACACCCACCTGGGCATCGGGC
ACCTGAACGTGGCGGCCAAGCCCGAGATGGCGGCGCTGGGTGGGGGCGGCCGGCTGGCCTTTGAGACTGG
CCCACCTCGTCTCTCCCACCTGCCTGTGGCCTCTGGCACCAGCACCGTCCTGGGCTCCAGCAGCGGAGGG
GCCCTGAATTTCACTGTGGGCGGGTCCACCAGTTTGAATGGTCAATGCGAGTGGCTGTCCCGGCTGCAGA
GCGGCATGGTGCCGAACCAATACAACCCTCTGCGGGGGAGTGTGGCACCAGGCCCCCTGAGCACACAGGC
CCCCTCCCTGCAGCATGGCATGGTAGGCCCGCTGCACAGTAGCCTTGCTGCCAGCGCCCTGTCCCAGATG
ATGAGCTACCAGGGCCTGCCCAGCACCCGGCTGGCCACCCAGCCTCACCTGGTGCAGACCCAGCAGGTGC
AGCCACAAAACTTACAGATGCAGCAGCAGAACCTGCAGCCAGCAAACATCCAGCAGCAGCAAAGCCTGCA
GCCGCCACCACCACCACCACAGCCGCACCTTGGCGTGAGCTCAGCAGCCAGCGGCCACCTGGGCCGGAGC
TTCCTGAGTGGAGAGCCGAGCCAGGCAGACGTGCAGCCACTGGGCCCCAGCAGCCTGGCGGTGCACACTA
TTCTGCCCCAGGAGAGCCCCGCCCTGCCCACGTCGCTGCCATCCTCGCTGGTCCCACCCGTGACCGCAGC
CCAGTTCCTGACGCCCCCCTCGCAGCACAGCTACTCCTCGCCTGTGGACAACACCCCCAGCCACCAGCTA
CAGGTGCCTGAGCACCCCTTCCTCACCCCGTCCCCTGAGTCCCCTGACCAGTGGTCCAGCTCGTCCCCGC
ATTCCAACGTCTCCGACTGGTCCGAGGGCGTCTCCAGCCCTCCCACCAGCATGCAGTCCCAGATCGCCCG
CATTCCGGAGGCCTTCAAGTAGTAATGAACTAGTCCGTAACTTGAAAGTATTTCGATTTCTTGGCTTTAT
ATATCTTGTGGAAAGGACGAGCTCCACGTGCCCACCAGAGACCCACGCGTTAAGTCGACAATCAACCTCT
GGATTACAAAATTTGTGAAAGATTGACTGGTATTCTTAACTATGTTGCTCCTTTTACGCTATGTGGATAC
GCTGCTTTAATGCCTTTGTATCATGCTATTGCTTCCCGTATGGCTTTCATTTTCTCCTCCTTGTATAAAT
CCTGGTTGCTGTCTCTTTATGAGGAGTTGTGGCCCGTTGTCAGGCAACGTGGCGTGGTGTGCACTGTGTT
TGCTGACGCAACCCCCACTGGTTGGGGCATTGCCACCACCTGTCAGCTCCTTTCCGGGACTTTCGCTTTC
CCCCTCCCTATTGCCACGGCGGAACTCATCGCCGCCTGCCTTGCCCGCTGCTGGACAGGGGCTCGGCTGT
TGGGCACTGACAATTCCGTGGTGTTGTCGGGGAAATCATCGTCCTTTCCTTGGCTGCTCGCCTGTGTTGC
CACCTGGATTCTGCGCGGGACGTCCTTCTGCTACGTCCCTTCGGCCCTCAATCCAGCGGACCTTCCTTCC
CGCGGCCTGCTGCCGGCTCTGCGGCCTCTTCCGCGTCTTCGCCTTCGCCCTCAGACGAGTCGGATCTCCC
TTTGGGCCGCCTCCCCGCGTCGACTTTAAGACCAATGACTTACAAGGCAGCTGTAGATCTTAGCCACTTT
TTAAAAGAAAAGGGGGGACTGGAAGGGCTAATTCACTCCCAACGAAGACAAGATCTGCTTTTTGCTTGTA
CTGGGTCTCTCTGGTTAGACCAGATCTGAGCCTGGGAGCTCTCTGGCTAACTAGGGAACCCACTGCTTAA
GCCTCAATAAAGCTTGCCTTGAGTGCTTCAAGTAGTGTGTGCCCGTCTGTTGTGTGACTCTGGTAACTAG
AGATCCCTCAGACCCTTTTAGTCAGTGTGGAAAATCTCTAGCAGTACGTATAGTAGTTCATGTCATCTTA
TTATTCAGTATTTATAACTTGCAAAGAAATGAATATCAGAGAGTGAGAGGAACTTGTTTATTGCAGCTTA
TAATGGTTACAAATAAAGCAATAGCATCACAAATTTCACAAATAAAGCATTTTTTTCACTGCATTCTAGT
TGTGGTTTGTCCAAACTCATCAATGTATCTTATCATGTCTGGCTCTAGCTATCCCGCCCCTAACTCCGCC
CATCCCGCCCCTAACTCCGCCCAGTTCCGCCCATTCTCCGCCCCATGGCTGACTAATTTTTTTTATTTAT
GCAGAGGCCGAGGCCGCCTCGGCCTCTGAGCTATTCCAGAAGTAGTGAGGAGGCTTTTTTGGAGGCCTAG
GGACGTACCCAATTCGCCCTATAGTGAGTCGTATTACGCGCGCTCACTGGCCGTCGTTTTACAACGTCGT
GACTGGGAAAACCCTGGCGTTACCCAACTTAATCGCCTTGCAGCACATCCCCCTTTCGCCAGCTGGCGTA
ATAGCGAAGAGGCCCGCACCGATCGCCCTTCCCAACAGTTGCGCAGCCTGAATGGCGAATGGG
[124 nt withheld, positions 13364-13487]
C
[91 nt withheld, positions 13489-13579]
A
[49 nt withheld, positions 13581-13629]
CCTTTGACGTTGGAGTCCACGTTCTTT
[37 nt withheld, positions 13657-13693]
ACCCTATCTCGGTCTATTCTTTTGATTTATAAGGGATTTTGCCGATTTCGGCCTATTGGTTAAAAAATGA
GCTGATTTAACAAAAATTTAACGCGAATTTTAACAAAATATTAACGCTTACAATTTAGGTGGCACTTTTC
GGGGAAATGTGCGCGGAACCCCTATTTGTTTATTTTTCTAAATACATTCAAATATGTATCCGCTCATGAG
ACAATAACCCTGATAAATGCTTCAATAATATTGAAAAAGGAAGAGTATGAGTATTCAACATTTCCGTGTC
GCCCTTATTCCCTTTTTTGCGGCATTTTGCCTTCCTGTTTTTGCTCACCCAGAAACGCTGGTGAAAGTAA
AAGATGCTGAAGATCAGTTGGGTGCACGAGTGGGTTACATCGAACTGGATCTCAACAGCGGTAAGATCCT
TGAGAGTTTTCGCCCCGAAGAACGTTTTCCAATGATGAGCACTTTTAAAGTTCTGCTATGTGGCGCGGTA
TTATCCCGTATTGACGCCGGGCAAGAGCAACTCGGTCGCCGCATACACTATTCTCAGAATGACTTGGTTG
AGTACTCACCAGTCACAGAAAAGCATCTTACGGATGGCATGACAGTAAGAGAATTATGCAGTGCTGCCAT
AACCATGAGTGATAACACTGCGGCCAACTTACTTCTGACAACGATCGGAGGACCGAAGGAGCTAACCGCT
TTTTTGCACAACATGGGGGATCATGTAACTCGCCTTGATCGTTGGGAACCGGAGCTGAATGAAGCCATAC
CAAACGACGAGCGTGACACCACGATGCCTGTAGCAATGGCAACAACGTTGCGCAAACTATTAACTGGCGA
ACTACTTACTCTAGCTTCCCGGCAACAATTAATAGACTGGATGGAGGCGGATAAAGTTGCAGGACCACTT
CTGCGCTCGGCCCTTCCGGCTGGCTGGTTTATTGCTGATAAATCTGGAGCCGGTGAGCGTGGGTCTCGCG
GTATCATTGCAGCACTGGGGCCAGATGGTAAGCCCTCCCGTATCGTAGTTATCTACACGACGGGGAGTCA
GGCAACTATGGATGAACGAAATAGACAGATCGCTGAGATAGGTGCCTCACTGATTAAGCATTGGTAACTG
TCAGACCAAGTTTACTCATATATACTTTAGATTGATTTAAAACTTCATTTTTAATTTAAAAGGATCTAGG
TGAAGATCCTTTTTGATAATCTCATGACCAAAATCCCTTAACGTGAGTTTTCGTTCCACTGAGCGTCAGA
CCCCGTAGAAAAGATCAAAGGATCTTCTTGAGATCCTTTTTTTCTGCGCGTAATCTGCTGCTTGCAAACA
AAAAAACCACCGCTACCAGCGGTGGTTTGTTTGCCGGATCAAGAGCTACCAACTCTTTTTCCGAAGGTAA
CTGGCTTCAGCAGAGCGCAGATACCAAATACTGTTCTTCTAGTGTAGCCGTAGTTAGGCCACCACTTCAA
GAACTCTGTAGCACCGCCTACATACCTCGCTCTGCTAATCCTGTTACCAGTGGCTGCTGCCAGTGGCGAT
AAGTCGTGTCTTACCGGGTTGGACTCAAGACGATAGTTACCGGATAAGGCGCAGCGGTCGGGCTGAACGG
GGGGTTCGTGCACACAGCCCAGCTTGGAGCGAACGACCTACACCGAACTGAGATACCTACAGCGTGAGCT
ATGAGAAAGCGCCACGCTTCCCGAAGGGAGAAAGGCGGACAGGTATCCGGTAAGCGGCAGGGTCGGAACA
GGAGAGCGCACGAGGGAGCTTCCAGGGGGAAACGCCTGGTATCTTTATAGTCCTGTCGGGTTTCGCCACC
TCTGACTTGAGCGTCGATTTTTGTGATGCTCGTCAGGGGGGCGGAGCCTATGGAAAAACGCCAGCAACGC
GGCCTTTTTACGGTTCCTGGCCTTTTGCTGGCCTTTTGCTCACATGTTCTTTCCTGCGTTATCCCCTGAT
TCTGTGGATAACCGTATTACCGCCTTTGAGTGAGCTGATACCGCTCGCCGCAGCCGAACGACCGAGCGCA
GCGAGTCAGTGAGCGAGGAAGCGGAAGAGCGCCCAATACGCAAACCGCCTCTCCCCGCGCGTTGGCCGAT
TCATTAATGCAGCTGGCACGACAGGTTTCCCGACTGGAAAGCGGGCAGTGAGCGCAACGCAATTAATGTG
AGTTAGCTCACTCATTAGGCACCCCAGGCTTTACACTTTATGCTTCCGGCTCGTATGTTGTGTGGAATTG
TGAGCGGATAACAATTTCACACAGGAAACAGCTATGACCATGATTACGCCAAGCGCGCAATTAACCCTCA
CTAAAGGGAACAAAAGCTGGAGCTGCAAGC
