>Addgene plasmid #143074 | TFORF0757 | depositor partial sequence | sequence record 281360 | Insert
ACCGCCACCATGCCGCCGCTCCTGGCGCCCCTGCTCTGCCTGGCGCTGCTGCCCGCGCTCGCCGCACGAG
GCCCGCGATGCTCCCAGCCCGGTGAGACCTGCCTGAATGGCGGGAAGTGTGAAGCGGCCAATGGCACGGA
GGCCTGCGTCTGTGGCGGGGCCTTCGTGGGCCCGCGATGCCAGGACCCCAACCCGTGCCTCAGCACCCCC
TGCAAGAACGCCGGGACATGCCACGTGGTGGACCGCAGAGGCGTGGCAGACTATGCCTGCAGCTGTGCCC
TGGGCTTCTCTGGGCCCCTCTGCCTGACACCCCTGGACAATGCCTGCCTCACCAACCCCTGCCGCAACGG
GGGCACCTGCGACCTGCTCACGCTGACGGAGTACAAGTGCCGCTGCCCGCCCGGCTGGTCAGGGAAATCG
TGCCAGCAGGCTGACCCGTGCGCCTCCAACCCCTGCGCCAACGGTGGCCAGTGCCTGCCCTTCGAGGCCT
CCTACATCTGCCACTGCCCACCCAGCTTCCATGGCCCCACCTGCCGGCAGGATGTCAACGAGTGTGGCCA
GAAGCCCGGGCTTTGCCGCCACGGAGGCACCTGCCACAACGAGGTCGGCTCCTACCGCTGCGTCTGCCGC
GCCACCCACACTGGCCCCAACTGCGAGCGGCCCTACGTGCCCTGCAGCCCCTCGCCCTGCCAGAACGGGG
GCACCTGCCGCCCCACGGGCGACGTCACCCACGAGTGTGCCTGCCTGCCAGGCTTCACCGGCCAGAACTG
TGAGGAAAATATCGACGATTGTCCAGGAAACAACTGCAAGAACGGGGGTGCCTGTGTGGACGGCGTGAAC
ACCTACAACTGCCGCTGCCCGCCAGAGTGGACAGGTCAGTACTGTACCGAGGATGTGGACGAGTGCCAGC
TGATGCCAAATGCCTGCCAGAACGGCGGGACCTGCCACAACACCCACGGTGGCTACAACTGCGTGTGTGT
CAACGGCTGGACTGGTGAGGACTGCAGCGAGAACATTGATGACTGTGCCAGCGCCGCCTGCTTCCACGGC
GCCACCTGCCATGACCGTGTGGCCTCCTTCTACTGCGAGTGTCCCCATGGCCGCACAGGTCTGCTGTGCC
ACCTCAACGACGCATGCATCAGCAACCCCTGTAACGAGGGCTCCAACTGCGACACCAACCCTGTCAATGG
CAAGGCCATCTGCACCTGCCCCTCGGGGTACACGGGCCCGGCCTGCAGCCAGGACGTGGATGAGTGCTCG
CTGGGTGCCAACCCCTGCGAGCATGCGGGCAAGTGCATCAACACGCTGGGCTCCTTCGAGTGCCAGTGTC
TGCAGGGCTACACGGGCCCCCGATGCGAGATCGACGTCAACGAGTGCGTCTCGAACCCGTGCCAGAACGA
CGCCACCTGCCTGGACCAGATTGGGGAGTTCCAGTGCATCTGCATGCCCGGCTACGAGGGTGTGCACTGC
GAGGTCAACACAGACGAGTGTGCCAGCAGCCCCTGCCTGCACAATGGCCGCTGCCTGGACAAGATCAATG
AGTTCCAGTGCGAGTGCCCCACGGGCTTCACTGGGCATCTGTGCCAGTACGATGTGGACGAGTGTGCCAG
CACCCCCTGCAAGAATGGTGCCAAGTGCCTGGACGGACCCAACACTTACACCTGTGTGTGCACGGAAGGG
TACACGGGGACGCACTGCGAGGTGGACATCGATGAGTGCGACCCCGACCCCTGCCACTACGGCTCCTGCA
AGGACGGCGTCGCCACCTTCACCTGCCTCTGCCGCCCAGGCTACACGGGCCACCACTGCGAGACCAACAT
CAACGAGTGCTCCAGCCAGCCCTGCCGCCACGGGGGCACCTGCCAGGACCGCGACAACGCCTACCTCTGC
TTCTGCCTGAAGGGGACCACAGGACCCAACTGCGAGATCAACCTGGATGACTGTGCCAGCAGCCCCTGCG
ACTCGGGCACCTGTCTGGACAAGATCGATGGCTACGAGTGTGCCTGTGAGCCGGGCTACACAGGGAGCAT
GTGTAACATCAACATCGATGAGTGTGCGGGCAACCCCTGCCACAACGGGGGCACCTGCGAGGACGGCATC
AATGGCTTCACCTGCCGCTGCCCCGAGGGCTACCACGACCCCACCTGCCTGTCTGAGGTCAATGAGTGCA
ACAGCAACCCCTGCGTCCACGGGGCCTGCCGGGACAGCCTCAACGGGTACAAGTGCGACTGTGACCCTGG
GTGGAGTGGGACCAACTGTGACATCAACAACAATGAGTGTGAATCCAACCCTTGTGTCAACGGCGGCACC
TGCAAAGACATGACCAGTGGCTACGTGTGCACCTGCCGGGAGGGCTTCAGCGGTCCCAACTGCCAGACCA
ACATCAACGAGTGTGCGTCCAACCCATGTCTGAACCAGGGCACGTGTATTGACGACGTTGCCGGGTACAA
GTGCAACTGCCTGCTGCCCTACACAGGTGCCACGTGTGAGGTGGTGCTGGCCCCGTGTGCCCCCAGCCCC
TGCAGAAACGGCGGGGAGTGCAGGCAATCCGAGGACTATGAGAGCTTCTCCTGTGTCTGCCCCACGGGCT
GGCAAGGGCAGACCTGTGAGGTCGACATCAACGAGTGCGTTCTGAGCCCGTGCCGGCACGGCGCATCCTG
CCAGAACACCCACGGCGGCTACCGCTGCCACTGCCAGGCCGGCTACAGTGGGCGCAACTGCGAGACCGAC
ATCGACGACTGCCGGCCCAACCCGTGTCACAACGGGGGCTCCTGCACAGACGGCATCAACACGGCCTTCT
GCGACTGCCTGCCCGGCTTCCGGGGCACTTTCTGTGAGGAGGACATCAACGAGTGTGCCAGTGACCCCTG
CCGCAACGGGGCCAACTGCACGGACTGCGTGGACAGCTACACGTGCACCTGCCCCGCAGGCTTCAGCGGG
ATCCACTGTGAGAACAACACGCCTGACTGCACAGAGAGCTCCTGCTTCAACGGTGGCACCTGCGTGGACG
GCATCAACTCGTTCACCTGCCTGTGTCCACCCGGCTTCACGGGCAGCTACTGCCAGCACGATGTCAATGA
GTGCGACTCACAGCCCTGCCTGCATGGCGGCACCTGTCAGGACGGCTGCGGCTCCTACAGGTGCACCTGC
CCCCAGGGCTACACTGGCCCCAACTGCCAGAACCTTGTGCACTGGTGTGACTCCTCGCCCTGCAAGAACG
GCGGCAAATGCTGGCAGACCCACACCCAGTACCGCTGCGAGTGCCCCAGCGGCTGGACCGGCCTTTACTG
CGACGTGCCCAGCGTGTCCTGTGAGGTGGCTGCGCAGCGACAAGGTGTTGACGTTGCCCGCCTGTGCCAG
CATGGAGGGCTCTGTGTGGACGCGGGCAACACGCACCACTGCCGCTGCCAGGCGGGCTACACAGGCAGCT
ACTGTGAGGACCTGGTGGACGAGTGCTCACCCAGCCCCTGCCAGAACGGGGCCACCTGCACGGACTACCT
GGGCGGCTACTCCTGCAAGTGCGTGGCCGGCTACCACGGGGTGAACTGCTCTGAGGAGATCGACGAGTGC
CTCTCCCACCCCTGCCAGAACGGGGGCACCTGCCTCGACCTCCCCAACACCTACAAGTGCTCCTGCCCAC
GGGGCACTCAGGGTGTGCACTGTGAGATCAACGTGGACGACTGCAATCCCCCCGTTGACCCCGTGTCCCG
GAGCCCCAAGTGCTTTAACAACGGCACCTGCGTGGACCAGGTGGGCGGCTACAGCTGCACCTGCCCGCCG
GGCTTCGTGGGTGAGCGCTGTGAGGGGGATGTCAACGAGTGCCTGTCCAATCCCTGCGACGCCCGTGGCA
CCCAGAACTGCGTGCAGCGCGTCAATGACTTCCACTGCGAGTGCCGTGCTGGTCACACCGGGCGCCGCTG
CGAGTCCGTCATCAATGGCTGCAAAGGCAAGCCCTGCAAGAATGGGGGCACCTGCGCCGTGGCCTCCAAC
ACCGCCCGCGGGTTCATCTGCAAGTGCCCTGCGGGCTTCGAGGGCGCCACGTGTGAGAATGACGCTCGTA
CCTGCGGCAGCCTGCGCTGCCTCAACGGCGGCACATGCATCTCCGGCCCGCGCAGCCCCACCTGCCTGTG
CCTGGGCCCCTTCACGGGCCCCGAATGCCAGTTCCCGGCCAGCAGCCCCTGCCTGGGCGGCAACCCCTGC
TACAACCAGGGGACCTGTGAGCCCACATCCGAGAGCCCCTTCTACCGTTGCCTGTGCCCCGCCAAATTCA
ACGGGCTCTTGTGCCACATCCTGGACTACAGCTTCGGGGGTGGGGCCGGGCGCGACATCCCCCCGCCGCT
GATCGAGGAGGCGTGCGAGCTGCCCGAGTGCCAGGAGGACGCGGGCAACAAGGTCTGCAGCCTGCAGTGC
AACAACCACGCGTGCGGCTGGGACGGCGGTGACTGCTCCCTCAACTTCAATGACCCCTGGAAGAACTGCA
CGCAGTCTCTGCAGTGCTGGAAGTACTTCAGTGACGGCCACTGTGACAGCCAGTGCAACTCAGCCGGCTG
CCTCTTCGACGGCTTTGACTGCCAGCGTGCGGAAGGCCAGTGCAACCCCCTGTACGACCAGTACTGCAAG
GACCACTTCAGCGACGGGCACTGCGACCAGGGCTGCAACAGCGCGGAGTGCGAGTGGGACGGGCTGGACT
GTGCGGAGCATGTACCCGAGAGGCTGGCGGCCGGCACGCTGGTGGTGGTGGTGCTGATGCCGCCGGAGCA
GCTGCGCAACAGCTCCTTCCACTTCCTGCGGGAGCTCAGCCGCGTGCTGCACACCAACGTGGTCTTCAAG
CGTGACGCACACGGCCAGCAGATGATCTTCCCCTACTACGGCCGCGAGGAGGAGCTGCGCAAGCACCCCA
TCAAGCGTGCCGCCGAGGGCTGGGCCGCACCTGACGCCCTGCTGGGCCAGGTGAAGGCCTCGCTGCTCCC
TGGTGGCAGCGAGGGTGGGCGGCGGCGGAGGGAGCTGGACCCCATGGACGTCCGCGGCTCCATCGTCTAC
CTGGAGATTGACAACCGGCAGTGTGTGCAGGCCTCCTCGCAGTGCTTCCAGAGTGCCACCGACGTGGCCG
CATTCCTGGGAGCGCTCGCCTCGCTGGGCAGCCTCAACATCCCCTACAAGATCGAGGCCGTGCAGAGTGA
GACCGTGGAGCCGCCCCCGCCGGCGCAGCTGCACTTCATGTACGTGGCGGCGGCCGCCTTTGTGCTTCTG
TTCTTCGTGGGCTGCGGGGTGCTGCTGTCCCGCAAGCGCCGGCGGCAGCATGGCCAGCTCTGGTTCCCTG
AGGGCTTCAAAGTGTCTGAGGCCAGCAAGAAGAAGCGGCGGGAGCCCCTCGGCGAGGACTCCGTGGGCCT
CAAGCCCCTGAAGAACGCTTCAGACGGTGCCCTCATGGACGACAACCAGAATGAGTGGGGGGACGAGGAC
CTGGAGACCAAGAAGTTCCGGTTCGAGGAGCCCGTGGTTCTGCCTGACCTGGACGACCAGACAGACCACC
GGCAGTGGACTCAGCAGCACCTGGATGCCGCTGACCTGCGCATGTCTGCCATGGCCCCCACACCGCCCCA
GGGTGAGGTTGACGCCGACTGCATGGACGTCAATGTCCGCGGGCCTGATGGCTTCACCCCGCTCATGATC
GCCTCCTGCAGCGGGGGCGGCCTGGAGACGGGCAACAGCGAGGAAGAGGAGGACGCGCCGGCCGTCATCT
CCGACTTCATCTACCAGGGCGCCAGCCTGCACAACCAGACAGACCGCACGGGCGAGACCGCCTTGCACCT
GGCCGCCCGCTACTCACGCTCTGATGCCGCCAAGCGCCTGCTGGAGGCCAGCGCAGATGCCAACATCCAG
GACAACATGGGCCGCACCCCGCTGCATGCGGCTGTGTCTGCCGACGCACAAGGTGTCTTCCAGATCCTGA
TCCGGAACCGAGCCACAGACCTGGATGCCCGCATGCATGATGGCACGACGCCACTGATCCTGGCTGCCCG
CCTGGCCGTGGAGGGCATGCTGGAGGACCTCATCAACTCACACGCCGACGTCAACGCCGTAGATGACCTG
GGCAAGTCCGCCCTGCACTGGGCCGCCGCCGTGAACAATGTGGATGCCGCAGTTGTGCTCCTGAAGAACG
GGGCTAACAAAGATATGCAGAACAACAGGGAGGAGACACCCCTGTTTCTGGCCGCCCGGGAGGGCAGCTA
CGAGACCGCCAAGGTGCTGCTGGACCACTTTGCCAACCGGGACATCACGGATCATATGGACCGCCTGCCG
CGCGACATCGCACAGGAGCGCATGCATCACGACATCGTGAGGCTGCTGGACGAGTACAACCTGGTGCGCA
GCCCGCAGCTGCACGGAGCCCCGCTGGGGGGCACGCCCACCCTGTCGCCCCCGCTCTGCTCGCCCAACGG
CTACCTGGGCAGCCTCAAGCCCGGCGTGCAGGGCAAGAAGGTCCGCAAGCCCAGCAGCAAAGGCCTGGCC
TGTGGAAGCAAGGAGGCCAAGGACCTCAAGGCACGGAGGAAGAAGTCCCAGGACGGCAAGGGCTGCCTGC
TGGACAGCTCCGGCATGCTCTCGCCCGTGGACTCCCTGGAGTCACCCCATGGCTACCTGTCAGACGTGGC
CTCGCCGCCACTGCTGCCCTCCCCGTTCCAGCAGTCTCCGTCCGTGCCCCTCAACCACCTGCCTGGGATG
CCCGACACCCACCTGGGCATCGGGCACCTGAACGTGGCGGCCAAGCCCGAGATGGCGGCGCTGGGTGGGG
GCGGCCGGCTGGCCTTTGAGACTGGCCCACCTCGTCTCTCCCACCTGCCTGTGGCCTCTGGCACCAGCAC
CGTCCTGGGCTCCAGCAGCGGAGGGGCCCTGAATTTCACTGTGGGCGGGTCCACCAGTTTGAATGGTCAA
TGCGAGTGGCTGTCCCGGCTGCAGAGCGGCATGGTGCCGAACCAATACAACCCTCTGCGGGGGAGTGTGG
CACCAGGCCCCCTGAGCACACAGGCCCCCTCCCTGCAGCATGGCATGGTAGGCCCGCTGCACAGTAGCCT
TGCTGCCAGCGCCCTGTCCCAGATGATGAGCTACCAGGGCCTGCCCAGCACCCGGCTGGCCACCCAGCCT
CACCTGGTGCAGACCCAGCAGGTGCAGCCACAAAACTTACAGATGCAGCAGCAGAACCTGCAGCCAGCAA
ACATCCAGCAGCAGCAAAGCCTGCAGCCGCCACCACCACCACCACAGCCGCACCTTGGCGTGAGCTCAGC
AGCCAGCGGCCACCTGGGCCGGAGCTTCCTGAGTGGAGAGCCGAGCCAGGCAGACGTGCAGCCACTGGGC
CCCAGCAGCCTGGCGGTGCACACTATTCTGCCCCAGGAGAGCCCCGCCCTGCCCACGTCGCTGCCATCCT
CGCTGGTCCCACCCGTGACCGCAGCCCAGTTCCTGACGCCCCCCTCGCAGCACAGCTACTCCTCGCCTGT
GGACAACACCCCCAGCCACCAGCTACAGGTGCCTGAGCACCCCTTCCTCACCCCGTCCCCTGAGTCCCCT
GACCAGTGGTCCAGCTCGTCCCCGCATTCCAACGTCTCCGACTGGTCCGAGGGCGTCTCCAGCCCTCCCA
CCAGCATGCAGTCCCAGATCGCCCGCATTCCGGAGGCCTTCAAGTAGTAATGAACTAGTCCGTAACTTGA
AAGTATTTCGATTTCTTGGCTTTATATATCTTGTGGAAAGGACGAGCTCCACGTGCCCACCAGAGACCC
