>Addgene plasmid #143074 | TFORF0757 | depositor partial sequence | sequence record 281361 | Barcode
GCTCCACGTGCCCACCAGAGACCC
